>Addgene plasmid #131543 | pCAG-T3-CjCAS9-pA | addgene full sequence | sequence record 262486 | Addgene NGS Result
AATTAACCCTCACTAAAGGGAACAAAAGCTGGAGCTCCACCGCGGTGGCGGCCGCGGGAATTCGATTCCA
CCATGGACTATAAGGACGACGACGATAAGATAATGGCCCCTAAGAAGAAAAGAAAGGTGGGATCCATGGC
CCGCATTCTTGCTTTCGATATTGGCATCAGCTCAATAGGATGGGCATTTTCCGAGAATGACGAATTGAAG
GACTGCGGAGTTAGGATCTTCACTAAAGTAGAGAACCCTAAGACTGGTGAATCCCTGGCACTGCCCAGAA
GACTGGCTAGGAGCGCACGGAAGCGACTCGCTCGCAGAAAGGCAAGACTTAATCACCTTAAACACCTTAT
TGCAAACGAGTTCAAGCTCAATTACGAAGATTATCAGTCTTTTGACGAAAGCCTTGCCAAGGCCTACAAA
GGTAGTCTCATCAGCCCCTACGAACTCAGGTTCAGGGCACTGAATGAACTCCTGTCCAAGCAGGATTTCG
CAAGAGTCATACTTCACATAGCTAAACGGAGGGGCTATGATGACATAAAGAACTCCGACGACAAGGAAAA
AGGGGCTATACTTAAGGCAATCAAACAGAACGAAGAGAAACTTGCTAACTACCAATCAGTAGGAGAATAC
CTGTATAAGGAATATTTTCAGAAGTTTAAGGAAAACTCCAAGGAATTCACTAACGTTCGAAACAAGAAGG
AGTCTTATGAACGCTGCATCGCACAGAGTTTCTTGAAGGATGAGCTGAAACTTATATTCAAAAAGCAAAG
GGAGTTCGGATTCTCCTTTAGCAAAAAATTTGAAGAGGAGGTGTTGAGCGTCGCTTTTTACAAACGGGCA
CTCAAAGACTTTTCACATCTGGTTGGCAATTGCTCTTTCTTTACCGATGAGAAACGCGTACCTAAGAATA
GTCCACTCGCTTTTATGTTTGTCGCTTTGACACGAATTATAAACCTGCTGAATAACCTTAAAAATACAGA
GGGCATCCTGTACACAAAGGATGATCTCAATGCTCTGTTGAATGAAGTTCTCAAGAACGGTACTCTGACT
TATAAACAAACAAAGAAGCTGCTCGGTCTGTCAGACGATTATGAGTTTAAGGGCGAAAAGGGGACCTACT
TTATCGAGTTTAAGAAGTATAAAGAATTCATCAAAGCCCTGGGAGAGCATAACTTGTCACAAGATGATCT
TAATGAGATTGCAAAAGATATAACCCTCATAAAGGATGAGATTAAACTGAAAAAGGCCCTCGCCAAGTAC
GATCTTAATCAGAACCAAATTGACTCATTGAGCAAGCTGGAATTCAAAGATCACCTGAACATTTCATTTA
AGGCCCTCAAGCTTATTACACCCTTGATGCTGGAAGGCAAAAAATATGACGAAGCTTGCAACGAGCTCAA
TCTGAAAGTCGCCATAAACGAGGATAAAAAAGATTTCCTTCCCGCATTTAACGAGACCTATTACAAGGAT
GAAGTGACTAATCCCGTGGTTCTTCGAGCAATAAAGGAATACAGGAAAGTTCTTAATGCACTCCTCAAAA
AATATGGCAAAGTACATAAAATTAACATAGAGCTCGCCCGAGAGGTAGGAAAGAATCATTCCCAAAGGGC
AAAAATCGAAAAAGAGCAAAATGAAAATTACAAGGCAAAGAAGGATGCCGAGCTCGAGTGCGAAAAACTG
GGGCTGAAGATCAATTCCAAGAACATATTGAAGCTGCGACTCTTCAAGGAACAGAAGGAATTTTGTGCTT
ACAGCGGAGAAAAAATAAAAATAAGCGATCTGCAAGATGAAAAGATGCTCGAGATCGACCACATCTACCC
ATATTCAAGATCTTTCGACGACTCCTACATGAATAAAGTCCTCGTTTTTACCAAACAGAATCAAGAGAAG
CTCAACCAGACCCCCTTTGAGGCCTTCGGCAACGACAGTGCAAAGTGGCAAAAAATAGAAGTCCTCGCTA
AAAATCTCCCCACAAAAAAACAAAAGAGGATATTGGACAAGAACTATAAAGATAAGGAGCAAAAAAACTT
TAAAGACAGGAATCTTAACGACACTAGATACATCGCTAGACTGGTATTGAATTATACCAAAGACTACCTG
GACTTTCTTCCACTGAGCGACGACGAAAACACAAAACTCAACGACACACAGAAAGGTAGTAAGGTACATG
TTGAGGCCAAAAGTGGAATGTTGACTTCAGCCCTTCGACATACCTGGGGTTTTTCTGCTAAAGATCGCAA
TAACCACCTTCACCATGCCATTGATGCTGTTATTATTGCATACGCTAACAACTCAATAGTTAAGGCTTTC
TCTGATTTTAAGAAAGAACAGGAAAGCAATTCTGCTGAGCTCTATGCAAAAAAGATCAGCGAGTTGGATT
ACAAGAACAAGAGGAAATTTTTTGAGCCCTTTTCCGGATTCAGACAAAAGGTCTTGGACAAAATTGATGA
GATTTTTGTGTCAAAGCCTGAGAGAAAGAAGCCTAGTGGAGCCCTGCACGAGGAAACCTTTAGGAAGGAG
GAGGAATTTTATCAAAGTTACGGTGGTAAAGAGGGTGTTCTTAAAGCACTCGAGCTTGGAAAGATCCGGA
AGGTGAACGGGAAGATAGTCAAAAATGGGGACATGTTCCGGGTCGATATTTTTAAGCACAAGAAGACAAA
CAAGTTCTACGGTGTACCCATATACACCATGGATTTTGCTCTTAAAGTATTGCCAAATAAGGCTGTGGCT
AGAAGCAAGAAAGGAGAAATCAAGGACTGGATACTCATGGATGAAAACTACGAATTCTGCTTCTCACTTT
ACAAGGACTCCCTCATTCTCATCCAAACCAAAGATATGCAGGAACCTGAGTTCGTTTACTATAATGCTTT
TACCAGCTCTACCGTGTCCCTTATCGTCTCCAAGCACGACAATAAATTCGAAACACTGTCTAAGAATCAA
AAAATTTTGTTTAAGAATGCTAACGAGAAGGAGGTGATTGCAAAGAGCATTGGCATTCAAAACCTGAAAG
TGTTTGAAAAATACATCGTTTCAGCACTGGGAGAAGTAACAAAGGCTGAATTTAGGCAAAGAGAGGACTT
CAAGAAAGGATCCATGGCTCCTAAGAAAAAACGGAAGGTTTGAATCGATGGTACCTATGGGCACCAAAGA
ACCTGTAAACGTTATCTTTTTAAATTGAATGTGCACAAATAAAAGTTTGGAAAARAAAAAAAAAAAAAAA
AAAAAAAAAAAAAAAAAAAAAAAAAAAAAAAAAAAAAAAAAAAAAAAAAAAAAAAAAAAAAAAAAAAAAA
AAAAAAAACTCGAGGTAGCATGCAAGTGTACGGAATTCACTCCTCAGGTGCAGGCTGCCTATCAGAAGGT
GGTGGCTGGTGTGGCCAATGCCCTGGCTCACAAATACCACTGAGATCTTTTTCCCTCTGCCAAAAATTAT
GGGGACATCATGAAGCCCCTTGAGCATCTGACTTCTGGCTAATAAAGGAAATTTATTTTCATTGCAATAG
TGTGTTGGAATTTTTTGTGTCTCTCACTCGGAAGGACATATGGGAGGGCAAATCATTTAAAACATCAGAA
TGAGTATTTGGTTTAGAGTTTGGCAACATATGCCCATATGCTGGCTGCCATGAACAAAGGTTGGCTATAA
AGAGGTCATCAGTATATGAAACAGCCCCCTGCTGTCCATTCCTTATTCCATAGAAAAGCCTTGACTTGAG
GTTAGATTTTTTTTATATTTTGTTTTGTGTTATTTTTTTCTTTAACATCCCTAAAATTTTCCTTACATGT
TTTACTAGCCAGATTTTTCCTCCTCTCCTGACTACTCCCAGTCATAGCTGTCCCTCTTCTCTTATGGAGA
TCCCTCGACCTGCAGCCCAAGCTTGGCGTAATCATGGTCATAGCTGTTTCCTGTGTGAAATTGTTATCCG
CTCACAATTCCACACAACATACGAGCCGGAAGCATAAAGTGTAAAGCCTGGGGTGCCTAATGAGTGAGCT
AACTCACATTAATTGCGTTGCGCTCACTGCCCGCTTTCCAGTCGGGAAACCTGTCGTGCCAGCGGATCCG
CATCTCAATTAGTCAGCAACCATAGTCCCGCCCCTAACTCCGCCCATCCCGCCCCTAACTCCGCCCAGTT
CCGCCCATTCTCCGCCCCATGGCTGACTAATTTTTTTTATTTATGCAGAGGCCGAGGCCGCCTCGGCCTC
TGAGCTATTCCAGAAGTAGTGAGGAGGCTTTTTTGGAGGCCTAGGCTTTTGCAAAAAGCTAACTTGTTTA
TTGCAGCTTATAATGGTTACAAATAAAGCAATAGCATCACAAATTTCACAAATAAAGCATTTTTTTCACT
GCATTCTAGTTGTGGTTTGTCCAAACTCATCAATGTATCTTATCATGTCTGGATCCGCTGCATTAATGAA
TCGGCCAACGCGCGGGGAGAGGCGGTTTGCGTATTGGGCGCTCTTCCGCTTCCTCGCTCACTGACTCGCT
GCGCTCGGTCGTTCGGCTGCGGCGAGCGGTATCAGCTCACTCAAAGGCGGTAATACGGTTATCCACAGAA
TCAGGGGATAACGCAGGAAAGAACATGTGAGCAAAAGGCCAGCAAAAGGCCAGGAACCGTAAAAAGGCCG
CGTTGCTGGCGTTTTTCCATAGGCTCCGCCCCCCTGACGAGCATCACAAAAATCGACGCTCAAGTCAGAG
GTGGCGAAACCCGACAGGACTATAAAGATACCAGGCGTTTCCCCCTGGAAGCTCCCTCGTGCGCTCTCCT
GTTCCGACCCTGCCGCTTACCGGATACCTGTCCGCCTTTCTCCCTTCGGGAAGCGTGGCGCTTTCTCATA
GCTCACGCTGTAGGTATCTCAGTTCGGTGTAGGTCGTTCGCTCCAAGCTGGGCTGTGTGCACGAACCCCC
CGTTCAGCCCGACCGCTGCGCCTTATCCGGTAACTATCGTCTTGAGTCCAACCCGGTAAGACACGACTTA
TCGCCACTGGCAGCAGCCACTGGTAACAGGATTAGCAGAGCGAGGTATGTAGGCGGTGCTACAGAGTTCT
TGAAGTGGTGGCCTAACTACGGCTACACTAGAAGAACAGTATTTGGTATCTGCGCTCTGCTGAAGCCAGT
TACCTTCGGAAAAAGAGTTGGTAGCTCTTGATCCGGCAAACAAACCACCGCTGGTAGCGGTGGTTTTTTT
GTTTGCAAGCAGCAGATTACGCGCAGAAAAAAAGGATCTCAAGAAGATCCTTTGATCTTTTCTACGGGGT
CTGACGCTCAGTGGAACGAAAACTCACGTTAAGGGATTTTGGTCATGAGATTATCAAAAAGGATCTTCAC
CTAGATCCTTTTAAATTAAAAATGAAGTTTTAAATCAATCTAAAGTATATATGAGTAAACTTGGTCTGAC
AGTTACCAATGCTTAATCAGTGAGGCACCTATCTCAGCGATCTGTCTATTTCGTTCATCCATAGTTGCCT
GACTCCCCGTCGTGTAGATAACTACGATACGGGAGGGCTTACCATCTGGCCCCAGTGCTGCAATGATACC
GCGAGACCCACGCTCACCGGCTCCAGATTTATCAGCAATAAACCAGCCAGCCGGAAGGGCCGAGCGCAGA
AGTGGTCCTGCAACTTTATCCGCCTCCATCCAGTCTATTAATTGTTGCCGGGAAGCTAGAGTAAGTAGTT
CGCCAGTTAATAGTTTGCGCAACGTTGTTGCCATTGCTACAGGCATCGTGGTGTCACGCTCGTCGTTTGG
TATGGCTTCATTCAGCTCCGGTTCCCAACGATCAAGGCGAGTTACATGATCCCCCATGTTGTGCAAAAAA
GCGGTTAGCTCCTTCGGTCCTCCGATCGTTGTCAGAAGTAAGTTGGCCGCAGTGTTATCACTCATGGTTA
TGGCAGCACTGCATAATTCTCTTACTGTCATGCCATCCGTAAGATGCTTTTCTGTGACTGGTGAGTACTC
AACCAAGTCATTCTGAGAATAGTGTATGCGGCGACCGAGTTGCTCTTGCCCGGCGTCAATACGGGATAAT
ACCGCGCCACATAGCAGAACTTTAAAAGTGCTCATCATTGGAAAACGTTCTTCGGGGCGAAAACTCTCAA
GGATCTTACCGCTGTTGAGATCCAGTTCGATGTAACCCACTCGTGCACCCAACTGATCTTCAGCATCTTT
TACTTTCACCAGCGTTTCTGGGTGAGCAAAAACAGGAAGGCAAAATGCCGCAAAAAAGGGAATAAGGGCG
ACACGGAAATGTTGAATACTCATACTCTTCCTTTTTCAATATTATTGAAGCATTTATCAGGGTTATTGTC
TCATGAGCGGATACATATTTGAATGTATTTAGAAAAATAAACAAATAGGGGTTCCGCGCACATTTCCCCG
AAAAGTGCCACCTGGGTCGACATTGATTATTGACTAGTTATTAATAGTAATCAATTACGGGGTCATTAGT
TCATAGCCCATATATGGAGTTCCGCGTTACATAACTTACGGTAAATGGCCCGCCTGGCTGACCGCCCAAC
GACCCCCGCCCATTGACGTCAATAATGACGTATGTTCCCATAGTAACGCCAATAGGGACTTTCCATTGAC
GTCAATGGGTGGAGTATTTACGGTAAACTGCCCACTTGGCAGTACATCAAGTGTATCATATGCCAAGTAC
GCCCCCTATTGACGTCAATGACGGTAAATGGCCCGCCTGGCATTATGCCCAGTACATGACCTTATGGGAC
TTTCCTACTTGGCAGTACATCTACGTATTAGTCATCGCTATTACCATGGTCGAGGTGAGCCCCACGTTCT
GCTTCACTCTCCCCATCTCCCCCCCCTCCCCACCCCCAATTTTGTATTTATTTATTTTTTAATTATTTTG
TGCAGCGATGGGGGCGGGGGGGGGGGGGGGGSGGSGCGMGGGGCGGGGCGGGGCGAGGCGGAGAGGTGCG
GCGGCAGCCAATCAGAGCGGCGCGCTCCGAAAGTTTCCTTTTATGGCGAGGCGGCGGCGGCGGCGGCCCT
ATAAAAAGCGAAGCGCGCGGCGGGCGGGAGTCGCTGCGCGCTGCCTTCGCCCCGTGCCCCGCTCCGCCGC
CGCCTCGCGCCGCCCGCCCCGGCTCTGACTGACCGCGTTACTCCCACAGGTGAGCGGGCGGGACGGCCCT
TCTCCTCCGGGCTGTAATTAGCGCTTGGTTTAATGACGGCTTGTTTCTTTTCTGTGGCTGCGTGAAAGCC
TTGAGGGGCTCCGGGAGGGCCCTTTGTGCGGGGGGAGCGGCTCGGGGGGTGCGTGCGTGTGTGTGTGCGT
GGGGAGCGCCGCGTGCGGCTCCGCGCTGCCCGGCGGCTGTGAGCGCTGCGGGCGCGGCGCGGGGCTTTGT
GCGCTCCGCAGTGTGCGCGAGGGGAGCGCGGCCGGGGGCGGTGCCCCGCGGTGCGGGGGGGGCTGCGAGG
GGAACAAAGGCTGCGTGCGGGGTGTGTGCGTGGGGGGGTGAGCAGGGGGTGTGGGCGCGTCGGTCGGGCT
GCAACCCCCCCTGCACCCCCCTCCCCGAGTTGCTGAGCACGGCCCGGCTTCGGGTGCGGGGCTCCGTACG
GGGCGTGGCGCGGGGCTCGCCGTGCCGGGCGGGGGGTGGCGGCAGGTGGGGGTGCCGGGCGGGGCGGGGC
CGCCTCGGGCCGGGGAGGGCTCGGGGGAGGGGCGCGGCGGCCCCCGGAGCGCCGGCGGCTGTCGAGGCGC
GGCGAGCCGCAGCCATTGCCTTTTATGGTAATCGTGCGAGAGGGCGCAGGGACTTCCTTTGTCCCAAATC
TGTGCGGAGCCGAAATCTGGGAGGCGCCGCCGCACCCCCTCTAGCGGGCGCGGGGCGAAGCGGTGCGGCG
CCGGCAGGAAGGAAATGGGCGGGGAGGGCCTTCGTGCGTCGCCGCGCCGCCGTCCCCTTCTCCCTCTCCA
GCCTCGGGGCTGTCCGCGGGGGGACGGCTGCCTTCGGGGGGGACGGGGCAGGGCGGGGTTCGGCTTCTGG
CGTGTGACCGGCGGCTCTAGAGCCTCTGCTAACCATGTTCATGCCTTCTTCTTTTTCCTACAGCTCCTGG
GCAACGTGCTGGTTATTGTGCTGTCTCATCATTTTGGCAAAGAATTCGA
Features (pLannotate 1.2.2; 20 found; start..end, strand, type, name):
      1..19      +  promoter       T3 promoter: promoter for bacteriophage T3 RNA polymerase
     32..55      +  misc_feature   MCS (fragment): pBluescript multiple cloning site
    136..3087    +  CDS            cas9: CAS9_CAMJE - Experimental evidence at protein level: Swiss-Prot protein existence level 1. CRISPR (clustered regularly interspaced short palindromic repeat) is an adaptive immune system that provides protection against mobile genetic elements (viruses, transposable elements and conjugative plasmids). CRISPR clusters contain spacers, sequences complementary to antecedent mobile elements, and target invading nucleic acids. CRISPR clusters are transcribed and processed into CRISPR RNA (crRNA). In type II CRISPR systems correct processing of pre-crRNA requires a trans- encoded small RNA (tracrRNA)
   3323..3400    +  CDS            HBB (fragment): HBB_PONPY - Experimental evidence at transcript level: Swiss-Prot protein existence level 2. Involved in oxygen transport from the lung to the various peripheral tissues. From Pongo pygmaeus (Bornean orangutan).
   3471..3526    +  polyA_signal   β-globin poly(A) signal: rabbit β-globin polyadenylation signal (Gil and Proudfoot, 1987)
   3911..3927    -  protein_bind   lac operator: The lac repressor binds to the lac operator to inhibit transcription in E. coli. This inhibition can be relieved by adding lactose or isopropyl-β-D-thiogalactopyranoside (IPTG). lac repressor encoded by lacI
   3935..3965    -  promoter       lac promoter: promoter for the E. coli lac operon
   3980..4001    -  protein_bind   CAP binding site: CAP binding activates transcription in the presence of cAMP. E. coli catabolite activator protein
   4014..4053    -  CDS            lacI (fragment): lac repressor; lacI; The lac repressor binds to the lac operator to inhibit transcription in E. coli. This inhibition can be relieved by adding lactose or isopropyl-β-D-thiogalactopyranoside (IPTG).
   4060..4082    +  promoter       SV40 promoter (fragment): SV40 enhancer and early promoter
   4106..4241    +  rep_origin     SV40 ori: SV40 origin of replication
   4261..4395    +  polyA_signal   SV40 poly(A) signal: SV40 polyadenylation signal
   4397..4451    -  CDS            lacI (fragment): lac repressor; lacI; The lac repressor binds to the lac operator to inhibit transcription in E. coli. This inhibition can be relieved by adding lactose or isopropyl-β-D-thiogalactopyranoside (IPTG).
   4634..5222    -  rep_origin     ori: high-copy-number ColE1/pMB1/pBR322/pUC origin of replication
   5393..6253    -  CDS            AmpR: β-lactamase; bla; confers resistance to ampicillin, carbenicillin, and related antibiotics
   6254..6358    -  promoter       AmpR promoter: bla
   6389..6768    +  enhancer       CMV enhancer: human cytomegalovirus immediate early enhancer
   6770..7026    +  promoter       chicken β-actin promoter: contains a 21-bp deletion relative to the standard chicken β-actin promoter
   7027..8043    +  intron         chimeric intron: chimera between introns from chicken β-actin and rabbit β-globin
   8041..8097    +  CDS            HBB (fragment): HBB_LEPEU - Experimental evidence at protein level: Swiss-Prot protein existence level 1. Involved in oxygen transport from the lung to the various peripheral tissues. From Lepus europaeus (European hare).
