[The description below was written by a language model from this plasmid's Addgene catalogue record and pLannotate feature annotations shown in this document.]
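Description:
pCAG-T3-CjCAS9-pA is a mammalian expression and CRISPR plasmid that encodes a human codon-optimized Cas9 nuclease from Campylobacter jejuni (CjCas9, also called CjeCas9). It was built by placing the roughly 3.05 kb CjCas9 open reading frame between the NotI and ClaI sites of the pCAG-T3-hCAS9-pA backbone, both of which are retained. In bacteria it is maintained at high copy from a ColE1/pUC-type origin and selected with ampicillin through the β-lactamase gene. The backbone also carries remnants of lac regulatory elements, an SV40 origin and an SV40 poly(A) signal.

The nuclease can be expressed in two ways. The CAG promoter, annotated here as the CMV enhancer, the chicken β-actin promoter and a chimeric β-actin/β-globin intron, drives strong constitutive transcription in mammalian cells. A bacteriophage T3 promoter sits immediately upstream of the coding region, which would allow in vitro synthesis of Cas9 mRNA. According to the catalogue entry, the protein carries an N-terminal FLAG tag and SV40 nuclear localization signal plus a second SV40 NLS at the C terminus, and a polyA element follows the insert. These small tags and the polyA element are not individually annotated in the feature table. A rabbit β-globin polyadenylation signal lies downstream of the coding sequence. The short HBB fragments called by the annotation probably reflect the β-globin-derived sequences in the intron and 3′ region.

The stated use is expression of CjCas9 in mammalian cells and genome modification in mouse embryos. No guide RNA cassette appears in the record, so the guide must be supplied separately. The sequenced record is 8,099 nt, whereas the catalogue lists a total size of 8,538 bp. The record does not explain this difference.
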