Addgene plasmid #131543: pCAG-T3-CjCAS9-pA
Purpose: Expresses Campylobacter jejuni-derived Cas9 nuclease in mammalian cells. Used to modify genome of mouse embroys
Depositing lab: Wataru Fujii. Depositing organization: The University of Tokyo. Publication: Efficient Generation of Genome-Modified Mice Using Campylobacter jejuni-Derived CRISPR/Cas. Fujii W, Ikeda A, Sugiura K, Naito K. Int J Mol Sci. 2017 Oct 31;18(11). pii: ijms18112286. doi: 10.3390/ijms18112286. PubMed 29088065.
Backbone
  Vector backbone: pCAG-T3-hCAS9-pA
  Total vector size (bp): 8538
  Modifications to backbone: The human codon optimized CjCas9 ORF was inserted into the NotI to ClaI site of pCAG-T3-hCAS9-pA plasmid (Addgene #48625).
  Vector type: Mammalian Expression, CRISPR
Growth in bacteria
  Bacterial resistance: Ampicillin, 100 μg/mL
  Growth temperature: 37°C
  Growth strain: DH5alpha
  Copy number: High Copy
Gene/Insert
  Gene/Insert name: CjCas9 (alt name: CjeCas9)
  Species: Synthetic; Campylobacter jejuni
  Insert size (bp): 3051
  Mutation: Human codon-optimized
  Promoter: CAG, T3
  Tag / fusion protein: FLAG-SV40NLS (N terminal on insert); SV40NLS (C terminal on insert); polyA (C terminal on insert)
  Cloning method: Restriction Enzyme; 5′ cloning site NotI (not destroyed); 3′ cloning site ClaI (not destroyed)
  Sequencing primers: 5′ TGGGCAACGTGCTGGTTATTG
Terms and licenses: Academic/Nonprofit Terms; Industry Terms: Not Available to Industry
How to cite: pCAG-T3-CjCAS9-pA was a gift from Wataru Fujii (Addgene plasmid # 131543 ; http://n2t.net/addgene:131543 ; RRID:Addgene_131543)
